Addgene plasmid #192066: pAAV-hSyn-mCherry-sesRNA-smFlag-tTA2-W3SL
Purpose: Expression of mCherry, sesRNA in mammalian cells, with smFlag and tTA2 as efRNA.
Depositing lab: Josh Huang. Depositing organization: Duke University. Publication: Programmable RNA sensing for cell monitoring and manipulation. Qian Y, Li J, Zhao S, Matthews EA, Adoff M, Zhong W, An X, Yeo M, Park C, Yang X, Wang BS, Southwell DG, Huang ZJ. Nature. 2022 Oct;610(7933):713-721. doi: 10.1038/s41586-022-05280-1. Epub 2022 Oct 5. PubMed 36198803.
Backbone
  Vector backbone: pAAV-hSyn-mCherry-sesRNA-smFlag-tTA2-W3SL
  Vector type: Mammalian Expression, AAV
Growth in bacteria
  Bacterial resistance: Ampicillin, 100 μg/mL
  Growth temperature: 37°C
  Growth strain: NEB Stable
  Copy number: High Copy
Gene/Insert
  Gene/Insert name: sesRNA for Mouse Ctip2
  Species: Synthetic
  Promoter: hSyn
  Cloning method: Gibson Cloning
  Sequencing primers: 5′ gtacgaacgcgccgagggcc; 3′ ggtccagggttctcctcca
Terms and licenses: Academic/Nonprofit Terms; Industry Terms: Not Available to Industry
How to cite: pAAV-hSyn-mCherry-sesRNA-smFlag-tTA2-W3SL was a gift from Josh Huang (Addgene plasmid # 192066 ; http://n2t.net/addgene:192066 ; RRID:Addgene_192066)
