[The description below was written by a language model from this plasmid's Addgene catalogue record and pLannotate feature annotations shown in this document.]
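Description:
pAAV-hSyn-mCherry-sesRNA-smFlag-tTA2-W3SL is an AAV transfer plasmid for mammalian, neuron-directed expression of a programmable RNA sensor. It is propagated in bacteria as a high-copy plasmid with a ColE1/pUC-type origin and ampicillin resistance (AmpR with its bla promoter), and it also carries an f1 phage origin. AAV2 inverted terminal repeats flank the expression cassette so that it can be packaged into recombinant AAV. The right ITR is annotated in full, while only short fragments of the left ITR were detected.

Between the ITRs, the human synapsin I (hSyn) promoter drives a single transcript. It begins with mCherry, which marks expressing cells constitutively. This is followed by the sensor RNA (sesRNA), recorded as a synthetic sequence directed against mouse Ctip2. The sesRNA is not annotated in the feature table but presumably occupies the unannotated gap after mCherry. Downstream lies the effector portion (efRNA), which encodes smFlag and tTA2. smFlag appears in the annotation as a superfolder GFP scaffold studded with FLAG epitopes. tTA2 is the tetracycline-controlled transactivator, which the annotation tool labelled as an rtTA3 fragment plus VP16-derived minimal activation domains. The primer naming and layout suggest that self-cleaving peptides separate these parts, though none is annotated.

The cassette ends in W3SL, a compact 3′ element seen here as truncated WPRE fragments plus SV40 polyadenylation signal fragments, which saves packaging capacity. The stated purpose and the associated work on programmable RNA sensing indicate that effector translation is meant to depend on the sesRNA recognising its target transcript. Epitope labelling and tTA2-driven activation of Tet-responsive reporters or effectors would then be restricted to Ctip2-expressing neurons. The record itself does not spell out this mechanism.
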