Features (pLannotate 1.2.2; 22 found; start..end, strand, type, name):
     81..108     +  repeat_region  AAV2 ITR (fragment): inverted terminal repeat of adeno-associated virus serotype 2 inverted
    137..164     +  repeat_region  AAV2 ITR (fragment): inverted terminal repeat of adeno-associated virus serotype 2 inverted
    244..691     +  promoter       hSyn promoter: human synapsin I promoter; confers neuron-specific expression (Kügler et al., 2003)
    717..1424    +  CDS            mCherry: mCherry is a basic (constitutively fluorescent) red fluorescent protein published in 2004, derived from Discosoma sp.. It is reported to be a very rapidly-maturing monomer with low acid sensitivity.
   1788..1804    +  CDS            5xFLAG (fragment): five tandem FLAG® epitope tags
   1845..1868    +  CDS            FLAG: FLAG® epitope tag, followed by an enterokinase cleavage site
   1878..2723    +  CDS            Superfolder GFP: Superfolder GFP is a basic (constitutively fluorescent) green fluorescent protein published in 2005, derived from Aequorea victoria. It is reported to be a very rapidly-maturing weak dimer.
   2760..2776    +  CDS            3xFLAG (fragment): three tandem FLAG® epitope tags
   2886..3580    +  CDS            rtTA3 (fragment): reverse tetracycline transactivator 3 activates expression from Tet-responsive promoters in the presence of doxycycline
   3510..3620    +  CDS            VP48: 3 tandem repeats of the minimal activation domain of herpes simplex virus VP16 (Cheng et al., 2013)
   3651..3808    +  misc_feature   WPRE (fragment): woodchuck hepatitis virus posttranscriptional regulatory element
   3814..3898    +  misc_feature   WPRE (fragment): woodchuck hepatitis virus posttranscriptional regulatory element
   3897..3940    -  polyA_signal   SV40 poly(A) signal (fragment): SV40 polyadenylation signal
   3944..4011    -  polyA_signal   SV40 poly(A) signal (fragment): SV40 polyadenylation signal
   4084..4224    +  repeat_region  AAV2 ITR: inverted terminal repeat of adeno-associated virus serotype 2 inverted
   4229..4280    -  misc_feature   bom (fragment): basis of mobility region from pBR322
   4299..4754    +  rep_origin     f1 ori (sequence partly withheld): f1 bacteriophage origin of replication; arrow indicates direction of (+) strand synthesis
   4755..4804    -  misc_feature   bom (fragment): basis of mobility region from pBR322
   4906..4941    -  CDS            rop (fragment): Rop protein, which maintains plasmids at low copy number; rop
   5036..5140    +  promoter       AmpR promoter: bla
   5141..6001    +  CDS            AmpR: β-lactamase; bla; confers resistance to ampicillin, carbenicillin, and related antibiotics
   6172..8       +  rep_origin     ori (across the origin): high-copy-number ColE1/pMB1/pBR322/pUC origin of replication
>Addgene plasmid #192066 | pAAV-hSyn-mCherry-sesRNA-smFlag-tTA2-W3SL | addgene full sequence | sequence record 381709 | Addgene NGS Result
TATGGAAAAACGCCAGCAACGCGGCCTTTTTACGGTTCCTGGCCTTTTGCTGGCCTTTTGCTCACATGTC
CTGCAGGCAGCTGCGCGCTCGCTCGCTCACTGAGGCCGCCCGGGCGTCGGGCGACCTTTGGTCGCCCGGC
CTCAGTGAGCGAGCGAGCGCGCAGAGAGGGAGTGGCCAACTCCATCACTAGGGGTTCCTGCGGCCGCACG
CGTGTGTCTAGACTGCAGAGGGCCCTGCGTATGAGTGCAAGTGGGTTTTAGGACCAGGATGAGGCGGGGT
GGGGGTGCCTACCTGACGACCGACCCCGACCCACTGGACAAGCACCCAACCCCCATTCCCCAAATTGCGC
ATCCCCTATCAGAGAGGGGGAGGGGAAACAGGATGCGGCGAGGCGCGTGCGCACTGCCAGCTTCAGCACC
GCGGACAGTGCCTTCGCCCCCGCCTGGCGGCGCGCGCCACCGCCGCCTCAGCACTGAAGGCGCGCTGACG
TCACTCGCCGGTCCCCCGCAAACTCCCCTTCCCGGCCACCTTGGTCGCGTCCGCGCCGCCGCCGGCCCAG
CCGGACCGCACCACGCGAGGCGCGAGATAGGGGGGCACGGGCGCGACCATCTGCGCTGCGGCGCCGGCGA
CTCAGCGCTGCCTCAGTCTGCGGTGGGCAGCGGAGGAGTCGTGTCGTGCCTGAGAGCGCAGTCGAGAAGG
TACCGGATCCGCCACCATGGTGAGCAAGGGCGAGGAGGATAACATGGCCATCATCAAGGAGTTCATGCGC
TTCAAGGTGCACATGGAGGGCTCCGTGAACGGCCACGAGTTCGAGATCGAGGGCGAGGGCGAGGGCCGCC
CCTACGAGGGCACCCAGACCGCCAAGCTGAAGGTGACCAAGGGTGGCCCCCTGCCCTTCGCCTGGGACAT
CCTGTCCCCTCAGTTCATGTACGGCTCCAAGGCCTACGTGAAGCACCCCGCCGACATCCCCGACTACTTG
AAGCTGTCCTTCCCCGAGGGCTTCAAGTGGGAGCGCGTGATGAACTTCGAGGACGGCGGCGTGGTGACCG
TGACCCAGGACTCCTCCCTGCAGGACGGCGAGTTCATCTACAAGGTGAAGCTGCGCGGCACCAACTTCCC
CTCCGACGGCCCCGTAATGCAGAAGAAGACCATGGGCTGGGAGGCCTCCTCCGAGCGGATGTACCCCGAG
GACGGCGCCCTGAAGGGCGAGATCAAGCAGAGGCTGAAGCTGAAGGACGGCGGCCACTACGACGCTGAGG
TCAAGACCACCTACAAGGCCAAGAAGCCCGTGCAGCTGCCCGGCGCCTACAACGTCAACATCAAGTTGGA
CATCACCTCCCACAACGAGGACTACACCATCGTGGAACAGTACGAACGCGCCGAGGGCCGCCACTCCACC
GGCGGCATGGACGAGCTGTACAAGGAATTCACATTAAGAATCGGTCTGTTCCCAGGAGTTCTGTCTCCAA
GGTCACACCATGTCTGGGAAGGAAAACTGTTCCTTCACGCAAATGCTCGCAGCAACTTCCCAGTACCCTT
TATCCTTGTGTAGCCACCTGCCTCGCTCTCTACACTGCAGAGACTGATGAAGCACTGTGAGCCAGGGCCA
TGGAGCAGGAGAAGGGCTGCTTTCACGGAACCACAGTCAGCAAGACATCGGGGATTACGTGATTTCCAGC
GAGGGTTCAAGTATCGAGTCCATAAGAAAGGTGAGTCCGGCGCGCCAGCTACTAACTTCAGCCTGCTGAA
GCAGGCTGGAGACGTGGAGGAGAACCCTGGACCTGGAGACTACAAGGACGACGACGATAAAGGAGATTAC
AAAGATGACGATGATAAGGGCCAGGATTATAAGGACGACGATGACAAGGGCGGCGTGTCGAAAGGCGAGG
AGCTGTTCACAGGCGTGGTCCCCATCCTGGTTGAGCTGGACGGTGACGTTAACGGCCACAAATTTAGCGT
ACGTGGTGAGGGCGAGGGTGACGCTACCAACGGAAAGCTGACCCTGAAATTCATCTGCACAACTGGCAAG
CTGCCGGTGCCCTGGCCCACGCTGGTAACCACTCTGGGCGGAGGCGTTCAATGTTTCAGTCGTTACCCGG
ATCACGTGAAGCAGCATGACTTCTTCAAGTCGGCCGTGCCCGAAGGCTACGTGCAGGAGCGCACCATCAG
TTTTAAGGATGACGGCACCTACAAGACTCGCGCCGAGGTCAAGTTCGAAGGAGACACCCTGGTTAATCGT
ATCGAGCTCAAAGGCATCGATTTCAAGGAGGACGGAAATATTCTGGGCCACAAGCTGGAGTACAATTTTA
ACAGCCACAATGTTTACATTACTGCCGACAAGCAGAAGAACGGCATCAAGGCTAATTTCAAGATTCGTCA
CAATGTGGAGGGAGGCGACTATAAGGATGACGATGACAAACAACAAGACTATAAGGACGATGATGACAAA
GGCGGCCGCCAAGATTACAAGGACGATGACGATAAGCAGGGCCAAGATTACAAGGATGATGATGATAAGG
GAGGCGACGGAAGCGTGCAGCTGGCAGATCATTACCAACAGAACACGCCCATTGGTGACGGTCCAGTCCT
GCTGCCTGATAACCACTACTTGTCCACCCAGTCGGTGCTGTCGAAGGACCCGAACGAGAAGCGTGACCAC
GTGGTGCTGCTGGAGTTCGTGACCGCCGCAGGAATCACCCTCGGCGTGGATGAGCTTTACAAGGGCGGAG
ATTATAAAGATGACGACGACAAGCAAGGCGACTACAAAGATGATGATGACAAGGGTGACTACAAAGACGA
CGATGATAAAGGAGTTACTGGAGAAGGAAGGGGCAGTCTTCTAACATGCGGTGACGTGGAGGAGAATCCC
GGCCCTTTAATTAACTCTAGACTGGACAAGAGCAAAGTCATAAACTCTGCTCTGGAATTACTCAATGAAG
TCGGTATCGAAGGCCTGACGACAAGGAAACTCGCTCAAAAGCTGGGAGTTGAGCAGCCTACCCTGTACTG
GCACGTGAAGAACAAGCGGGCCCTGCTCGATGCCCTGGCAATCGAGATGCTGGACAGGCATCATACCCAC
TTCTGCCCCCTGGAAGGCGAGTCATGGCAAGACTTTCTGCGGAACAACGCCAAGTCATTCCGCTGTGCTC
TCCTCTCACATCGCGACGGGGCTAAAGTGCATCTCGGCACCCGCCCAACAGAGAAACAGTACGAAACCCT
GGAAAATCAGCTCGCGTTCCTGTGTCAGCAAGGCTTCTCCCTGGAGAACGCACTGTACGCTCTGTCCGCC
GTGGGCCACTTTACACTGGGCTGCGTATTGGAGGATCAGGAGCATCAAGTAGCAAAAGAGGAAAGAGAGA
CACCTACCACCGATTCTATGCCCCCACTTCTGAGACAAGCAATTGAGCTGTTCGACCATCAGGGAGCCGA
ACCTGCCTTCCTTTTCGGCCTGGAACTAATCATATGTGGCCTGGAAAAACAGCTAAAGTGCGAAAGCGGC
GGACCGGCCGACGCCCTTGACGATTTTGACTTAGACATGCTCCCAGCCGATGCCCTTGACGACTTTGACC
TTGATATGCTGCCTGCTGACGCTCTTGACGATTTTGACCTTGACATGCTCCCCGGGTAAGCTAGCAATTC
CGCTCGAGATAATCAACCTCTGGATTACAAAATTTGTGAAAGATTGACTGGTATTCTTAACTATGTTGCT
CCTTTTACGCTATGTGGATACGCTGCTTTAATGCCTTTGTATCATGCTATTGCTTCCCGTATGGCTTTCA
TTTTCTCCTCCTTGTATAAATCCTGGTTAGTTCTTGCCACGGCGGAACTCATCGCCGCCTGCCTTGCCCG
CTGCTGGACAGGGGCTCGGCTGTTGGGCACTGACAATTCCGTGGTGTTTATTTGTGAAATTTGTGATGCT
ATTGCTTTATTTGTAACCATCTAGCTTTATTTGTGAAATTTGTGATGCTATTGCTTTATTTGTAACCATT
ATAAGCTGCAATAAACAAGTTAACAACAACAATTGCATTCATTTTATGTTTCAGGTTCAGGGGGAGATGT
GGGAGGTTTTTTAAAGCGGCCGCAGGAACCCCTAGTGATGGAGTTGGCCACTCCCTCTCTGCGCGCTCGC
TCGCTCACTGAGGCCGGGCGACCAAAGGTCGCCCGACGCCCGGGCTTTGCCCGGGCGGCCTCAGTGAGCG
AGCGAGCGCGCAGCTGCCTGCAGGGGCGCCTGATGCGGTATTTTCTCCTTACGCATCTGTGCGGTATTTC
ACACCGCATA
[95 nt withheld, positions 4281-4375]
T
[46 nt withheld, positions 4377-4422]
C
[141 nt withheld, positions 4424-4564]
CCTTTGACGTTGGAGTCCACGTTCTTT
[37 nt withheld, positions 4592-4628]
ACTCTATCTCGGGCTATTCTTTTGATTTATAAGGGATTTTGCCGATTTCGGTCTATTGGTTAAAAAATGA
GCTGATTTAACAAAAATTTAACGCGAATTTTAACAAAATATTAACGTTTACAATTTTATGGTGCACTCTC
AGTACAATCTGCTCTGATGCCGCATAGTTAAGCCAGCCCCGACACCCGCCAACACCCGCTGACGCGCCCT
GACGGGCTTGTCTGCTCCCGGCATCCGCTTACAGACAAGCTGTGACCGTCTCCGGGAGCTGCATGTGTCA
GAGGTTTTCACCGTCATCACCGAAACGCGCGAGACGAAAGGGCCTCGTGATACGCCTATTTTTATAGGTT
AATGTCATGATAATAATGGTTTCTTAGACGTCAGGTGGCACTTTTCGGGGAAATGTGCGCGGAACCCCTA
TTTGTTTATTTTTCTAAATACATTCAAATATGTATCCGCTCATGAGACAATAACCCTGATAAATGCTTCA
ATAATATTGAAAAAGGAAGAGTATGAGTATTCAACATTTCCGTGTCGCCCTTATTCCCTTTTTTGCGGCA
TTTTGCCTTCCTGTTTTTGCTCACCCAGAAACGCTGGTGAAAGTAAAAGATGCTGAAGATCAGTTGGGTG
CACGAGTGGGTTACATCGAACTGGATCTCAACAGCGGTAAGATCCTTGAGAGTTTTCGCCCCGAAGAACG
TTTTCCAATGATGAGCACTTTTAAAGTTCTGCTATGTGGCGCGGTATTATCCCGTATTGACGCCGGGCAA
GAGCAACTCGGTCGCCGCATACACTATTCTCAGAATGACTTGGTTGAGTACTCACCAGTCACAGAAAAGC
ATCTTACGGATGGCATGACAGTAAGAGAATTATGCAGTGCTGCCATAACCATGAGTGATAACACTGCGGC
CAACTTACTTCTGACAACGATCGGAGGACCGAAGGAGCTAACCGCTTTTTTGCACAACATGGGGGATCAT
GTAACTCGCCTTGATCGTTGGGAACCGGAGCTGAATGAAGCCATACCAAACGACGAGCGTGACACCACGA
TGCCTGTAGCAATGGCAACAACGTTGCGCAAACTATTAACTGGCGAACTACTTACTCTAGCTTCCCGGCA
ACAATTAATAGACTGGATGGAGGCGGATAAAGTTGCAGGACCACTTCTGCGCTCGGCCCTTCCGGCTGGC
TGGTTTATTGCTGATAAATCTGGAGCCGGTGAGCGTGGGTCTCGCGGTATCATTGCAGCACTGGGGCCAG
ATGGTAAGCCCTCCCGTATCGTAGTTATCTACACGACGGGGAGTCAGGCAACTATGGATGAACGAAATAG
ACAGATCGCTGAGATAGGTGCCTCACTGATTAAGCATTGGTAACTGTCAGACCAAGTTTACTCATATATA
CTTTAGATTGATTTAAAACTTCATTTTTAATTTAAAAGGATCTAGGTGAAGATCCTTTTTGATAATCTCA
TGACCAAAATCCCTTAACGTGAGTTTTCGTTCCACTGAGCGTCAGACCCCGTAGAAAAGATCAAAGGATC
TTCTTGAGATCCTTTTTTTCTGCGCGTAATCTGCTGCTTGCAAACAAAAAAACCACCGCTACCAGCGGTG
GTTTGTTTGCCGGATCAAGAGCTACCAACTCTTTTTCCGAAGGTAACTGGCTTCAGCAGAGCGCAGATAC
CAAATACTGTTCTTCTAGTGTAGCCGTAGTTAGGCCACCACTTCAAGAACTCTGTAGCACCGCCTACATA
CCTCGCTCTGCTAATCCTGTTACCAGTGGCTGCTGCCAGTGGCGATAAGTCGTGTCTTACCGGGTTGGAC
TCAAGACGATAGTTACCGGATAAGGCGCAGCGGTCGGGCTGAACGGGGGGTTCGTGCACACAGCCCAGCT
TGGAGCGAACGACCTACACCGAACTGAGATACCTACAGCGTGAGCTATGAGAAAGCGCCACGCTTCCCGA
AGGGAGAAAGGCGGACAGGTATCCGGTAAGCGGCAGGGTCGGAACAGGAGAGCGCACGAGGGAGCTTCCA
GGGGGAAACGCCTGGTATCTTTATAGTCCTGTCGGGTTTCGCCACCTCTGACTTGAGCGTCGATTTTTGT
GATGCTCGTCAGGGGGGCGGAGCC
